>Addgene plasmid #105419 | pJOG171 | addgene full sequence | sequence record 207388 | Addgene NGS Result
GTGGCTCTTCAGTGGACGAAAGGGCCTCGTGATACGCCTATTTTTATAGGTTAATGTCATGATAATAATG
GTTTCTTAGACGTCAGGTGGCACTTTTCGGGGAAATGTGCGCGGAACCCCTATTTGTTTATTTTTCTAAA
TACATTCAAATATGTATCCGCTCATGAGACAATAACCCTGATAAATGCTTCAATAATATTGAAAAAGGAA
GAGTATGCGCTCACGCAACTGGTCCAGAACCTTGACCGAACGCAGCGGTGGTAACGGCGCAGTGGCGGTT
TTCATGGCTTGTTATGACTGTTTTTTTTTGGGGTACAGTCTATGCCTCGGGCATCCAAGCAGCAAGCGCG
TTACGCCGTGGGTCGATGTTTGATGTTATGGAGCAGCAACGATGTTACGCAGCAGGGCAGTCGCCCTAAA
ACAAAGTTAAACATCATGAGGGAAGCGGTGATCGCCGAAGTATCGACTCAACTATCAGAGGTAGTTGGCG
TCATCGAGCGCCATCTCGAACCGACGTTGCTGGCCGTACATTTGTACGGCTCCGCAGTGGATGGCGGCCT
GAAGCCACACAGCGATATTGATTTGCTGGTTACGGTGACCGTAAGGCTTGATGAAACAACGCGGCGAGCT
TTGATCAACGACCTTTTGGAAACTTCGGCTTCCCCTGGAGAGAGCGAGATTCTCCGCGCTGTAGAAGTCA
CCATTGTTGTGCACGACGACATCATTCCGTGGCGTTATCCAGCTAAGCGCGAACTGCAATTTGGAGAATG
GCAGCGCAATGACATTCTTGCAGGTATCTTCGAGCCAGCCACGATCGACATTGATCTGGCTATCTTGCTG
ACAAAAGCAAGAGAACATAGCGTTGCCTTGGTAGGTCCAGCGGCGGAGGAACTCTTTGATCCGGTTCCTG
AACAGGATCTATTTGAGGCGCTAAATGAAACCTTAACGCTATGGAACTCGCCGCCCGACTGGGCTGGCGA
TGAGCGAAATGTAGTGCTTACGTTGTCCCGCATTTGGTACAGCGCAGTAACCGGCAAAATCGCGCCGAAG
GATGTCGCTGCCGACTGGGCAATGGAGCGCCTGCCGGCCCAGTATCAGCCCGTCATACTTGAAGCTAGAC
AGGCTTATCTTGGACAAGAAGAAGATCGCTTGGCCTCGCGCGCAGATCAGTTGGAAGAATTTGTCCATTA
CGTAAAAGGCGAGATCACCAAGGTAGTCGGCAAATAACTGTCAGACCAAGTTTACTCATATATACTTTAG
ATTGATTTAAAACTTCATTTTTAATTTAAAAGGATCTAGGTGAAGATCCTTTTTGATAATCTCATGACCA
AAATCCCTTAACGTGAGTTTTCGTTCCACTGAGCGTCAGACCCCGTAGAAAAGATCAAAGGATCTTCTTG
AGATCCTTTTTTTCTGCGCGTAATCTGCTGCTTGCAAACAAAAAAACCACCGCTACCAGCGGTGGTTTGT
TTGCCGGATCAAGAGCTACCAACTCTTTTTCCGAAGGTAACTGGCTTCAGCAGAGCGCAGATACCAAATA
CTGTTCTTCTAGTGTAGCCGTAGTTAGGCCACCACTTCAAGAACTCTGTAGCACCGCCTACATACCTCGC
TCTGCTAATCCTGTTACCAGTGGCTGCTGCCAGTGGCGATAAGTCGTGTCTTACCGGGTTGGACTCAAGA
CGATAGTTACCGGATAAGGCGCAGCGGTCGGGCTGAACGGGGGGTTCGTGCACACAGCCCAGCTTGGAGC
GAACGACCTACACCGAACTGAGATACCTACAGCGTGAGCTATGAGAAAGCGCCACGCTTCCCGAAGGGAG
AAAGGCGGACAGGTATCCGGTAAGCGGCAGGGTCGGAACAGGAGAGCGCACGAGGGAGCTTCCAGGGGGA
AACGCCTGGTATCTTTATAGTCCTGTCGGGTTTCGCCACCTCTGACTTGAGCGTCGATTTTTGTGATGCT
CGTCAGGGGGGCGGAGCCTATGGAAAAACGCCAGCAACGCGGCCTTTTTACGGTTCCTGGCCTTTTGCTG
GCCTTTTGCTCACATGTTCTTTCCTGCGTTATCCCCTGATTCTGTGGATAACCGTATTACCGCCTTTGAG
TGAGCTGATACCGCTCGCCGCAGCCGAACGACCGAGCGCAGCGAGTCAGTGAGCGAGGAAGCGGAAGAGC
GCCCAATACGCAAACCGCCTCTCCCCGCGCGTTGGCCGATTCATTAATCACTCTGTGGTCTCAAATGGTG
AGCAAGGGCGAGGAGCTGTTCACCGGGGTGGTGCCCATCCTGGTCGAGCTGGACGGCGACGTAAACGGCC
ACAAGTTCAGCGTGTCCGGCGAGGGCGAGGGCGATGCCACCTACGGCAAGCTGACCCTGAAGCTGATCTG
CACCACCGGCAAGCTGCCCGTGCCCTGGCCCACCCTCGTGACCACCCTGGGCTACGGCCTGCAGTGCTTC
GCCCGCTACCCCGACCACATGAAGCAGCACGACTTCTTCAAGTCCGCCATGCCCGAAGGCTACGTCCAGG
AGCGCACCATCTTCTTCAAGGACGACGGCAACTACAAGACCCGCGCCGAGGTGAAGTTCGAGGGCGACAC
CCTGGTGAACCGCATCGAGCTGAAGGGCATCGACTTCAAGGAGGACGGCAACATCCTGGGGCACAAGCTG
GAGTACAACTACAACAGCCACAACGTCTATATCACCGCCGACAAGCAGAAGAACGGCATCAAGGCCAACT
TCAAGATCCGCCACAACATCGAGGACGGCGGCGTGCAGCTCGCCGACCACTACCAGCAGAACACCCCCAT
CGGCGACGGCCCCGTGCTGCTGCCCGACAACCACTACCTGAGCTACCAGTCCAAGCTGAGCAAGGATCCC
AACGAGAAGCGCGATCACATGGTCCTGCTGGAGTTCGTGACCGCCGCCGGGATCACTCTCGGCATGGACG
AGCTGTACAAATGAGCTTTGAGACCACGAA
Features (pLannotate 1.2.2; 7 found; start..end, strand, type, name):
    110..214     +  promoter       AmpR promoter: bla
    205..285     -  CDS            int (fragment): INT2_ECOLX - Protein inferred from homology: Swiss-Prot protein existence level 3. Putative integrase believed to be involved in the insertion of antibiotic resistance genes into plasmids and transposons. From Escherichia coli.
    373..429     +  CDS            GmR (fragment): gentamycin acetyltransferase; aacC1; confers resistance to gentamycin
    436..1224    +  CDS            aadA: S3AD_ECOLX - Experimental evidence at protein level: Swiss-Prot protein existence level 1. Mediates bacterial resistance to the antibiotics streptomycin and spectinomycin. From Escherichia coli.
   1398..1986    +  rep_origin     ori: high-copy-number ColE1/pMB1/pBR322/pUC origin of replication
   2169..2218    +  CDS            lacI (fragment): lac repressor; lacI; The lac repressor binds to the lac operator to inhibit transcription in E. coli. This inhibition can be relieved by adding lactose or isopropyl-β-D-thiogalactopyranoside (IPTG).
   2235..2951    +  CDS            mVenus: mVenus is a basic (constitutively fluorescent) yellow fluorescent protein published in 2006, derived from Aequorea victoria. It is reported to be a rapidly-maturing monomer with moderate acid sensitivity.
