[The description below was written by a language model from this plasmid's Addgene catalogue record and pLannotate feature annotations shown in this document.]
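Description:
pJOG171 is a small (about 3 kb) synthetic-biology part plasmid from an extended collection of plant parts for the Modular Cloning (MoClo) Golden Gate system. It is built on the pICH41308 backbone and carries the coding sequence of mVenus, a rapidly maturing, monomeric yellow fluorescent protein derived from Aequorea victoria GFP. The plasmid is maintained in E. coli at high copy through a ColE1/pUC-type origin. Selection is with spectinomycin, conferred by the aadA aminoglycoside adenylyltransferase gene, which lies downstream of an annotated bla (AmpR) promoter. Short annotated fragments of an integrase, a gentamicin acetyltransferase and lacI appear to be non-functional remnants of the backbone and of the integron-derived resistance cassette rather than working genes.

The mVenus sequence has been "domesticated": internal BsaI and BpiI recognition sites were removed so that the part is compatible with the type IIS restriction enzymes used in Golden Gate assembly. It was inserted via BpiI sites that were destroyed during cloning, as is usual when building a basic MoClo module. No promoter, terminator or other expression element is annotated next to the mVenus coding sequence, so the plasmid works as a storage and donor vector, not as an expression construct. In the MoClo workflow, such a module is normally released by type IIS digestion and combined with promoter, terminator and other coding parts to form transcription units. mVenus would then serve as a fluorescent reporter or fusion tag, here chiefly for plant applications. The record does not state the fusion overhangs or the exact module position of the part.
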