Addgene plasmid #105419: pJOG171
Purpose: Synthetic biology
Depositing lab: Johannes Stuttmann. Depositing organization: Martin-Luther-Universitaet Halle-Wittenberg. Publication: Peripheral infrastructure vectors and an extended set of plant parts for the Modular Cloning system. Gantner J, Ordon J, Ilse T, Kretschmer C, Gruetzner R, Lofke C, Dagdas Y, Burstenbinder K, Marillonnet S, Stuttmann J. PLoS One. 2018 May 30;13(5):e0197185. doi: 10.1371/journal.pone.0197185. eCollection 2018. PubMed 29847550.
Backbone
  Vector backbone: pICH41308 (Engler et al., 2014)
  Vector type: Synthetic Biology
Growth in bacteria
  Bacterial resistance: Spectinomycin, 50 μg/mL
  Growth temperature: 37°C
  Growth strain: DH5alpha
  Copy number: High Copy
Gene/Insert
  Gene/Insert name: mVenus (GFP variant)
  Mutation: BsaI/ BpiI restriction sites removed
  Cloning method: Restriction Enzyme; 5′ cloning site BpiI (destroyed during cloning); 3′ cloning site BpiI (destroyed during cloning)
  Sequencing primers: 5′ CTTTGAGTGAGCTGATACCG; 3′ GGGTTCCGCGCACATTTC
Terms and licenses: Academic/Nonprofit Terms; Industry Terms: Not Available to Industry
How to cite: pJOG171 was a gift from Johannes Stuttmann (Addgene plasmid # 105419 ; http://n2t.net/addgene:105419 ; RRID:Addgene_105419)
